Addgene plasmid #65531: attB-GFP-Dnmt3b1-Poly(A)
Purpose: Plasmid for Bxb1-mediated recombination of the GFP-Dnmt3b1 cDNA into a MIN-tagged locus
Depositing lab: Sebastian Bultmann. Depositing organization: Ludwig-Maximilians-Universitaet Muenchen (LMU). Publication: A modular open platform for systematic functional studies under physiological conditions. Mulholland CB, Smets M, Schmidtmann E, Leidescher S, Markaki Y, Hofweber M, Qin W, Manzo M, Kremmer E, Thanisch K, Bauer C, Rombaut P, Herzog F, Leonhardt H, Bultmann S. Nucleic Acids Res. 2015 May 24. pii: gkv550. 10.1093/nar/gkv550 PubMed 26007658.
Backbone
  Vector backbone: attB-GFP-Poly(A)
  Vector type: Mammalian Expression, Mouse Targeting ; Bxb1
Growth in bacteria
  Bacterial resistance: Kanamycin, 50 μg/mL
  Growth temperature: 37°C
  Growth strain: JM109
  Copy number: High Copy
Gene/Insert
  Gene/Insert name: Dnmt3b
  Species: M. musculus (mouse)
  Mutation: isoform 1
  Entrez Gene: Dnmt3b (a.k.a. MmuIIIB)
  Tag / fusion protein: GFP (N terminal on backbone)
  Cloning method: Restriction Enzyme; 5′ cloning site AsiSI (unknown if destroyed); 3′ cloning site NotI (unknown if destroyed)
  Sequencing primers: 5′ CGATCACATGGTCCTGCTGG; 3′ gtggtttgtccaaactcatc
Terms and licenses: Academic/Nonprofit Terms; Industry Terms: Not Available to Industry
How to cite: attB-GFP-Dnmt3b1-Poly(A) was a gift from Sebastian Bultmann (Addgene plasmid # 65531 ; http://n2t.net/addgene:65531 ; RRID:Addgene_65531)
