[The description below was written by a language model from this plasmid's Addgene catalogue record and pLannotate feature annotations shown in this document.]
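Description:
attB-GFP-Dnmt3b1-Poly(A) is a small (about 5.3 kb) donor plasmid for Bxb1 integrase-mediated recombination in mouse cells, built on the attB-GFP-Poly(A) backbone. It is designed to deliver a GFP-Dnmt3b1 cDNA into a genomic locus that has previously been marked with a MIN tag, the landing site with which the plasmid's attB site recombines in the presence of Bxb1. The feature table does not annotate the attB site itself. By the construct's name and the layout, it would be expected in the short unannotated stretch upstream of the EGFP coding sequence, though the record does not confirm this.

The payload is an EGFP open reading frame followed by the mouse Dnmt3b coding sequence (isoform 1), a de novo DNA methyltransferase, cloned between AsiSI and NotI sites so that GFP forms an N-terminal fusion. An SV40 polyadenylation signal, along with an adjacent fragment of SV40 large T antigen sequence, lies downstream of the fusion. No mammalian promoter is annotated upstream of EGFP. This fits a design in which the integrated cDNA is expressed from the regulatory elements of the tagged endogenous locus and the poly(A) signal terminates the transcript, allowing the fusion protein to be studied at near-physiological levels, although the record does not spell out this mechanism.

In bacteria the plasmid is maintained through a high-copy ColE1/pUC-type origin and selected with kanamycin. Resistance comes from the Tn5 NeoR/KanR aminoglycoside phosphotransferase gene, driven by the synthetic bacterial EM7 promoter. As no eukaryotic promoter is annotated for this marker, it appears to serve mainly for bacterial selection.
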