Features (pLannotate 1.2.2; 7 found; start..end, strand, type, name):
     49..762     +  CDS            EGFP: EGFP is a basic (constitutively fluorescent) green fluorescent protein published in 1996, derived from Aequorea victoria. It is reported to be a rapidly-maturing weak dimer with moderate acid sensitivity.
    826..3402    +  CDS            Dnmt3b: DNM3B_MOUSE - Experimental evidence at protein level: Swiss-Prot protein existence level 1. Required for genome-wide de novo methylation and is essential for the establishment of DNA methylation patterns during development. DNA methylation is coordinated with methylation of histones. May preferentially methylates nucleosomal DNA within the nucleosome core region. May function as transcriptional co-repressor by associating with CBX4 and independently of DNA methylation. Seems to be involved in gene silencing. In association with DNMT1 and via the recruitment of CTCFL/BORIS, involved in activati
   3434..3568    -  polyA_signal   SV40 poly(A) signal: SV40 polyadenylation signal
   3591..3674    -  CDS            large T antigen (fragment): large T antigen from SV40 (simian virus 40)
   3704..3751    +  promoter       EM7 promoter: synthetic bacterial promoter&nbsp
   3770..4573    +  CDS            NeoR/KanR: aminoglycoside phosphotransferase from Tn5; aph(3')-II (or nptII); confers resistance to neomycin, kanamycin, and G418 (Geneticin®)
   4702..5290    -  rep_origin     ori: high-copy-number ColE1/pMB1/pBR322/pUC origin of replication
>Addgene plasmid #65531 | attB-GFP-Dnmt3b1-Poly(A) | depositor full sequence | sequence record 111447 | attB-GFP-Dnmt3b1-Poly(A) sequence 5319 bps
GATATCCCGGCTTGTCGACGACGGCGGTCTCCGTCGTCAGGATCATCCGTGAGCAAGGGCGAGGAGCTGT
TCACCGGGGTGGTGCCCATCCTGGTCGAGCTGGACGGCGACGTAAACGGCCACAAGTTCAGCGTGTCCGG
CGAGGGCGAGGGCGATGCCACCTACGGCAAGCTGACCCTGAAGTTCATCTGCACCACCGGCAAGCTGCCC
GTGCCCTGGCCCACCCTCGTGACCACCCTGACCTACGGCGTGCAGTGCTTCAGCCGCTACCCCGACCACA
TGAAGCAGCACGACTTCTTCAAGTCCGCCATGCCCGAAGGCTACGTCCAGGAGCGCACCATCTTCTTCAA
GGACGACGGCAACTACAAGACCCGCGCCGAGGTGAAGTTCGAGGGCGACACCCTGGTGAACCGCATCGAG
CTGAAGGGCATCGACTTCAAGGAGGACGGCAACATCCTGGGGCACAAGCTGGAGTACAACTACAACAGCC
ACAACGTCTATATCATGGCCGACAAGCAGAAGAACGGCATCAAGGTGAACTTCAAGATCCGCCACAACAT
CGAGGACGGCAGCGTGCAGCTCGCCGACCACTACCAGCAGAACACCCCCATCGGCGACGGCCCCGTGCTG
CTGCCCGACAACCACTACCTGAGCACCCAGTCCGCCCTGAGCAAAGACCCCAACGAGAAGCGCGATCACA
TGGTCCTGCTGGAGTTCGTGACCGCCGCCGGGATCACTCTCGGCATGGACGAGCTGTACAAGAGCGGCCT
GAGGAGCAGAGCCCAGGCGAGCAACAGCGCCGTGGACGCCACCATGGGCGATCGCATGAAGGGAGACAGC
AGACATCTGAATGAAGAAGAGGGTGCCAGCGGGTATGAGGAGTGCATTATCGTTAATGGGAACTTCAGTG
ACCAGTCCTCAGACACGAAGGATGCTCCCTCACCCCCAGTCTTGGAGGCAATCTGCACAGAGCCAGTCTG
CACACCAGAGACCAGAGGCCGCAGGTCAAGCTCCCGGCTGTCTAAGAGGGAGGTCTCCAGCCTTCTGAAT
TACACGCAGGACATGACAGGAGATGGAGACAGAGATGATGAAGTAGATGATGGGAATGGCTCTGATATTC
TAATGCCAAAGCTCACCCGTGAGACCAAGGACACCAGGACGCGCTCTGAAAGCCCGGCTGTCCGAACCCG
ACATAGCAATGGGACCTCCAGCTTGGAGAGGCAAAGAGCCTCCCCCAGAATCACCCGAGGTCGGCAGGGC
CGCCACCATGTGCAGGAGTACCCTGTGGAGTTTCCGGCTACCAGGTCTCGGAGACGTCGAGCATCGTCTT
CAGCAAGCACGCCATGGTCATCCCCTGCCAGCGTCGACTTCATGGAAGAAGTGACACCTAAGAGCGTCAG
TACCCCATCAGTTGACTTGAGCCAGGATGGAGATCAGGAGGGTATGGATACCACACAGGTGGATGCAGAG
AGCAGAGATGGAGACAGCACAGAGTATCAGGATGATAAAGAGTTTGGAATAGGTGACCTCGTGTGGGGAA
AGATCAAGGGCTTCTCCTGGTGGCCTGCCATGGTGGTGTCCTGGAAAGCCACCTCCAAGCGACAGGCCAT
GCCCGGAATGCGCTGGGTACAGTGGTTTGGTGATGGCAAGTTTTCTGAGATCTCTGCTGACAAACTGGTG
GCTCTGGGGCTGTTCAGCCAGCACTTTAATCTGGCTACCTTCAATAAGCTGGTTTCTTATAGGAAGGCCA
TGTACCACACTCTGGAGAAAGCCAGGGTTCGAGCTGGCAAGACCTTCTCCAGCAGTCCTGGAGAGTCACT
GGAGGACCAGCTGAAGCCCATGCTGGAGTGGGCCCACGGTGGCTTCAAGCCTACTGGGATCGAGGGCCTC
AAACCCAACAAGAAGCAACCAGTGGTTAATAAGTCGAAGGTGCGTCGTTCAGACAGTAGGAACTTAGAAC
CCAGGAGACGCGAGAACAAAAGTCGAAGACGCACAACCAATGACTCTGCTGCTTCTGAGTCCCCCCCACC
CAAGCGCCTCAAGACAAATAGCTATGGCGGGAAGGACCGAGGGGAGGATGAGGAGAGCCGAGAACGGATG
GCTTCTGAAGTCACCAACAACAAGGGCAATCTGGAAGACCGCTGTTTGTCCTGTGGAAAGAAGAACCCTG
TGTCCTTCCACCCCCTCTTTGAGGGTGGGCTCTGTCAGAGTTGCCGGGATCGCTTCCTAGAGCTCTTCTA
CATGTATGATGAGGACGGCTATCAGTCCTACTGCACCGTGTGCTGTGAGGGCCGTGAACTGCTGCTGTGC
AGTAACACAAGCTGCTGCAGATGCTTCTGTGTGGAGTGTCTGGAGGTGCTGGTGGGCGCAGGCACAGCTG
AGGATGCCAAGCTGCAGGAACCCTGGAGCTGCTATATGTGCCTCCCTCAGCGCTGCCATGGGGTCCTCCG
ACGCAGGAAAGATTGGAACATGCGCCTGCAAGACTTCTTCACTACTGATCCTGACCTGGAAGAATTTGAG
CCACCCAAGTTGTACCCAGCAATTCCTGCAGCCAAAAGGAGGCCCATTAGAGTCCTGTCTCTGTTTGATG
GAATTGCAACGGGGTACTTGGTGCTCAAGGAGTTGGGTATTAAAGTGGAAAAGTACATTGCCTCCGAAGT
CTGTGCAGAGTCCATCGCTGTGGGAACTGTTAAGCATGAAGGCCAGATCAAATATGTCAATGACGTCCGG
AAAATCACCAAGAAAAATATTGAAGAGTGGGGCCCGTTCGACTTGGTGATTGGTGGAAGCCCATGCAATG
ATCTCTCTAACGTCAATCCTGCCCGCAAAGGTTTATATGAGGGCACAGGAAGGCTCTTCTTCGAGTTTTA
CCACTTGCTGAATTATACCCGCCCCAAGGAGGGCGACAACCGTCCATTCTTCTGGATGTTCGAGAATGTT
GTGGCCATGAAAGTGAATGACAAGAAAGACATCTCAAGATTCCTGGCATGTAACCCAGTGATGATCGATG
CCATCAAGGTGTCTGCTGCTCACAGGGCCCGGTACTTCTGGGGTAACCTACCCGGAATGAACAGGCCCGT
GATGGCTTCAAAGAATGATAAGCTCGAGCTGCAGGACTGCCTGGAGTTCAGTAGGACAGCAAAGTTAAAG
AAAGTGCAGACAATAACCACCAAGTCGAACTCCATCAGACAGGGCAAAAACCAGCTTTTCCCTGTAGTCA
TGAATGGCAAGGACGACGTTTTGTGGTGCACTGAGCTCGAAAGGATCTTCGGCTTCCCTGCTCACTACAC
GGACGTGTCCAACATGGGCCGCGGCGCCCGTCAGAAGCTGCTGGGCAGGTCCTGGAGTGTACCGGTCATC
AGACACCTGTTTGCCCCCTTGAAGGACTACTTTGCCTGTGAATAGGCGGCCGCAGTTAACGAATTCTCTA
GAGGATCCAGACATGATAAGATACATTGATGAGTTTGGACAAACCACAACTAGAATGCAGTGAAAAAAAT
GCTTTATTTGTGAAATTTGTGATGCTATTGCTTTATTTGTAACCATTATAAGCTGCAATAAACAAGTTAA
CAACAACAATTGCATTCATTTTATGTTTCAGGTTCAGGGGGAGGTGTGGGAGGTTTTTTAAAGCAAGTAA
AACCTCTACAAATGTGGTATGGCTGATTATGATCCTGCAAGCCTCGTCGCCGCGGTTTATTCTGTTGACA
ATTAATCATCGGCATAGTATATCGGCATAGTATAATACGACAAGGTGAGGAACTAAACCATGGGATCGGC
CATTGAACAAGATGGATTGCACGCAGGTTCTCCGGCCGCTTGGGTGGAGAGGCTATTCGGCTATGACTGG
GCACAACAGACGATCGGCTGCTCTGATGCCGCCGTGTTCCGGCTGTCAGCGCAGGGGCGCCCGGTTCTTT
TTGTCAAGACCGACCTGTCCGGTGCCCTGAATGAACTGCAGGACGAGGCAGCGCGGCTATCGTGGCTGGC
CACGACGGGCGTTCCTTGCGCAGCTGTGCTCGACGTTGTCACTGAAGCGGGAAGGGACTGGCTGCTATTG
GGCGAAGTGCCGGGGCAGGATCTCCTGTCATCTCACCTTGCTCCTGCCGAGAAAGTATCCATCATGGCTG
ATGCAATGCGGCGGCTGCATACGCTTGATCCGGCTACCTGCCCATTCGACCACCAAGCGAAACATCGCAT
CGAGCGAGCACGTACTCGGATGGAAGCCGGTCTTGTCGATCAGGATGATCTGGACGAAGAGCATCAGGGG
CTCGCGCCAGCCGAACTGTTCGCCAGGCTCAAGGCGCGCATGCCCGACGGCGAGGATCTCGTCGTGACCC
ATGGCGATGCCTGCTTGCCGAATATCATGGTGGAAAATGGCCGCTTTTCTGGATTCATCGACTGTGGCCG
GCTGGGTGTGGCGGACCGCTATCAGGACATAGCGTTGGCTACCCGTGATATTGCTGAAGAGCTTGGCGGC
GAATGGGCTGACCGCTTCCTCGTGCTTTACGGTATCGCCGCCCCCGATTCGCAGCGCATCGCCTTCTATC
GCCTTCTTGACGAGTTCTTCTGAGCGGGACTCTGGGGTTCGAATAAAGACCGACCAAGCGACGTCTGAGA
GCTCCCTGGCGAATTCGGTACCAATAAAAGAGCTTTATTTTCATGATCTGTGTGTTGGTTTTTGGCCGCG
TTGCTGGCGTTTTTCCATAGGCTCCGCCCCCCTGACGAGCATCACAAAAATCGACGCTCAAGTCAGAGGT
GGCGAAACCCGACAGGACTATAAAGATACCAGGCGTTTCCCCCTGGAAGCTCCCTCGTGCGCTCTCCTGT
TCCGACCCTGCCGCTTACCGGATACCTGTCCGCCTTTCTCCCTTCGGGAAGCGTGGCGCTTTCTCATAGC
TCACGCTGTAGGTATCTCAGTTCGGTGTAGGTCGTTCGCTCCAAGCTGGGCTGTGTGCACGAACCCCCCG
TTCAGCCCGACCGCTGCGCCTTATCCGGTAACTATCGTCTTGAGTCCAACCCGGTAAGACACGACTTATC
GCCACTGGCAGCAGCCACTGGTAACAGGATTAGCAGAGCGAGGTATGTAGGCGGTGCTACAGAGTTCTTG
AAGTGGTGGCCTAACTACGGCTACACTAGAAGAACAGTATTTGGTATCTGCGCTCTGCTGAAGCCAGTTA
CCTTCGGAAAAAGAGTTGGTAGCTCTTGATCCGGCAAACAAACCACCGCTGGTAGCGGTGGTTTTTTTGT
TTGCAAGCAGCAGATTACGCGCAGAAAAAAAGGATCTCAAGAAGATCCTTTGATCTTTTCTAGTGTGCG
