>Addgene plasmid #65531 | attB-GFP-Dnmt3b1-Poly(A) | addgene partial sequence | sequence record 121795 | EBV-rev 5'-GTGGTTTGTCCAAACTCATC-3'
GTCTGGATCCTCTAGAGAATTCGTTAACTGCGGCCGCCTATTCACAGGCAAAGTAGTCCTTCAAGGGGGC
AAACAGGTGTCTGATGACCGGTACACTCCAGGACCTGCCCAGCAGCTTCTGACGGGCGCCGCGGCCCATG
TTGGACACGTCCGTGTAGTGAGCAGGGAAGCCGAAGATCCTTTCGAGCTCAGTGCACCACAAAACGTCGT
CCTTGCCATTCATGACTACAGGGAAAAGCTGGTTTTTGCCCTGTCTGATGGAGTTCGACTTGGTGGTTAT
TGTCTGCACTTTCTTTAACTTTGCTGTCCTACTGAACTCCAGGCAGTCCTGCAGCTCGAGCTTATCATTC
TTTGAAGCCATCACGGGCCTGTTCATTCCGGGTAGGTTACCCCAGAAGTACCGGGCCCTGTGAGCAGCAG
ACACCTTGATGGCATCGATCATCACTGGGTTACATGCCAGGAATCTTGAGATGTCTTTCTTGTCATTCAC
TTTCATGGCCACAACATTCTCGAACATCCAGAAGAATGGACGGTTGTCGCCCTCCTTGGGGCGGGTATAA
TTCAGCAAGTGGTAAAACTCGAAGAAGAGCCTTCCTGTGCCCTCATATAAACCTTTGCGGGCAGGATTGA
CGTTAGAGAGATCATTGCATGGGCTTCCACCAATCACCAAGTCGAACGGGCCCCACTCTTCAATATTTTT
CTTGGTGATTTTCCGGACGTCATTGACATATTTGATCTGGCCTTCATGCTTAACAGTTCCCACAGCGATG
GACTCTGCACAGACTTCGGAGGCAATGTACTTTTCCACTTTAATACCCAACTCCTTGAGCACCAAGTACC
CCGTTGCAATTCCATCAAACAGAGACAGGACTCTAATG
