>Addgene plasmid #65531 | attB-GFP-Dnmt3b1-Poly(A) | addgene partial sequence | sequence record 121796 | EGFP-C 5'-CATGGTCCTGCTGGAGTTCGTG-3'
CTCTCGGCATGGACGAGCTGTACAAGAGCGGCCTGAGGAGCAGAGCCCAGGCGAGCAACAGCGCCGTGGA
CGCCACCATGGGCGATCGCATGAAGGGAGACAGCAGACATCTGAATGAAGAAGAGGGTGCCAGCGGGTAT
GAGGAGTGCATTATCGTTAATGGGAACTTCAGTGACCAGTCCTCAGACACGAAGGATGCTCCCTCACCCC
CAGTCTTGGAGGCAATCTGCACAGAGCCAGTCTGCACACCAGAGACCAGAGGCCGCAGGTCAAGCTCCCG
GCTGTCTAAGAGGGAGGTCTCCAGCCTTCTGAATTACACGCAGGACATGACAGGAGATGGAGACAGAGAT
GATGAAGTAGATGATGGGAATGGCTCTGATATTCTAATGCCAAAGCTCACCCGTGAGACCAAGGACACCA
GGACGCGCTCTGAAAGCCCGGCTGTCCGAACCCGACATAGCAATGGGACCTCCAGCTTGGAGAGGCAAAG
AGCCTCCCCCAGAATCACCCGAGGTCGGCAGGGCCGCCACCATGTGCAGGAGTACCCTGTGGAGTTTCCG
GCTACCAGGTCTCGGAGACGTCGAGCATCGTCTTCAGCAAGCACGCCATGGTCATCCCCTGCCAGCGTCG
ACTTCATGGAAGAAGTGACACCTAAGAGCGTCAGTACCCCATCAGTTGACTTGAGCCAGGATGGAGATCA
GGAGGGTATGGATACCACACAGGTGGATGCAGAGAGCAGAGATGGAGACAGCACAGAGTATCAGGATGAT
AAAGAGTTTGGAATAGGTGACCTCGTGTGGGGAAAGATCAAGGGCTTCTCCTGGTGGCCTGCCATGGTGG
TGTCCTGGAAAGCCACCTCCAAGCGACAGGCCATGCCCGGAATGCGCTGGGTACAGTGGTTTGGTGATGG
CAAGTTTTCTGAGATCTCTGCTGACAAACTGGTGGCTCTGGGGCTGTTCAGCCAGCACTTTAATCTGGCT
ACCTTCAATAAGCTGGTTTCTTATAGGAAGGCCATGTACCACACTCTGGAGAAAGCCAGGGTTCGAGCTG
GCAAGACCTTCTCCAGCAGTCCTGGAGAGTCACTGGAGGACCAGCTGAAGCCCATGCTGGAGTGGG
