>Addgene plasmid #65531 | attB-GFP-Dnmt3b1-Poly(A) | addgene partial sequence | sequence record 122976 | EGFP-N 5'-CGTCGCCGTCCAGCTCGACCAG-3'
CCGGTGAACAGCTCCTCGCCCTTGCTCACGGATGATCCTGACGACGGAGACCGCCGTCGTCGACAAGCCG
GGATATCCGCACACTAGAAAAGATCAAAGGATCTTCTTGAGATCCTTTTTTTCTGCGCGTAATCTGCTGC
TTGCAAACAAAAAAACCACCGCTACCAGCGGTGGTTTGTTTGCCGGATCAAGAGCTACCAACTCTTTTTC
CGAAGGTAACTGGCTTCAGCAGAGCGCAGATACCAAATACTGTTCTTCTAGTGTAGCCGTAGTTAGGCCA
CCACTTCAAGAACTCTGTAGCACCGCCTACATACCTCGCTCTGCTAATCCTGTTACCAGTGGCTGCTGCC
AGTGGCGATAAGTCGTGTCTTACCGGGTTGGACTCAAGACGATAGTTACCGGATAAGGCGCAGCGGTCGG
GCTGAACGGGGGGTTCGTGCACACAGCCCAGCTTGGAGCGAACGACCTACACCGAACTGAGATACCTACA
GCGTGAGCTATGAGAAAGCGCCACGCTTCCCGAAGGGAGAAAGGCGGACAGGTATCCGGTAAGCGGCAGG
GTCGGAACAGGAGAGCGCACGAGGGAGCTTCCAGGGGGAAACGCCTGGTATCTTTATAGTCCTGTCGGGT
TTCGCCACCTCTGACTTGAGCGTCGATTTTTGTGATGCTCGTCAGGGGGGCGGAGCCTATGGAAAAACGC
CAGCAACGCGGCCAAAAACCAACACACAGATCATGAAAATAAAGCTCTTTTATTGGTACCGAATTCGCCA
GGGAGCTCTCAGACGTCGCTTGGTCGGTCTTTATTCGAACCCCAGAGTCCCGCTCAGAAGAACTCGTCAA
GAAGGCGATAGAAGGCGATGCGCTGCGAATCGGGAGCGGCGATACCGTAAAGCACGAGGAAGCGGTCAGC
CCATTCGCCGCCAAGCTCTTCAGCAATATCACGGGTAGCCAACGCTATGTCCTGATAGCGGTCCGCCACA
CCCAGCCGGCCACAGTCGATGAATCCAGAAAAGCGGCCATTTTCCACCATGATATTCGGCAAGCAGGCAT
CGCCATGGG
